>Addgene plasmid #72970 | pBP-SJM906 | depositor partial sequence | sequence record 133815 | Partial sequence between BsaI sites - Backbone pBP-SJM901
GGTCTCACTATTTGATGGCTAGCTCAGTCCTAGGGATTGTGCTAGCGTACAGAGACC
