>Addgene plasmid #72970 | pBP-SJM906 | addgene partial sequence | sequence record 140580 | RNAde-BB-1F 5'-tgccacctgacgtctaagaa-3'
ATAGGCGTATCACGAGGCAGAATTTCAGATAAAAAAAATCCTTAGCTTTCGCTAAGGATGATTTCTGGAA
TTCGCGGCCGCTTCTAGAACGTCTCAATCTGGTCTCACTATTTGATGGCTAGCTCAGTCCTAGGGATTGT
GCTAGCGTACAGAGACCAGATCTTTTAACTTTAAGAAGGAGATATACATATGCGTAAAGGAGAAGAACTT
TTCACTGGAGTTGTCCCAATTCTTGTTGAATTAGATGGTGATGTTAATGGGCACAAATTTTCTGTCAGTG
GAGAGGGTGAAGGTGATGCAACATACGGAAAACTTACCCTTAAATTTATTTGCACTACTGGAAAACTACC
TGTTCCATGGCCAACACTTGTCACTACTTTCGGTTATGGTGTTCAATGCTTTGCGAGATACCCAGATCAT
ATGAAACAGCATGACTTTTTCAAGAGTGCCATGCCCGAAGGTTATGTACAGGAAAGAACTATATTTTTCA
AAGATGACGGGAACTACAAGACACGTGCTGAAGTCAAGTTTGAAGGTGATACCCTTGTTAATAGAATCGA
GTTAAAAGGTATTGATTTTAAAGAAGATGGAAACATTCTTGGACACAAATTGGAATACAACTATAACTCA
CACAATGTATACATCATGGCAGACAAACAAAAGAATGGAATCAAAGTTAACTTCAAAATTAGACACAACA
TTGAAGATGGAAGCGTTCAACTAGCAGACCATTATCAACAAAATACTCCAATTGGCGATGGCCCTGTCCT
TTTACCAGACAACCATTACCTGTCCACACAATCTGCCCTTTCGAA
