>Addgene plasmid #72970 | pBP-SJM906 | addgene partial sequence | sequence record 141387 | RNAde-BB-2R 5'-attaccgcctttgagtgagc -3'
CGCAGCGAGTCAGTGAGCGAGGAAGCCTGCATAACGCGAAGTAATCTTTTCGGTTTTAAAGAAAAAGGGC
AGGGTGGTGACACCTTGCCCTTTTTTGCCGGACTGCAGCGTCTCTGGCAAACATATAAACGCAGAAAGGC
CCACCCGAAGGTGAGCCAGTGTGACTCTAGTAGAGAGCGTTCACCGACAAACAACAGATAAAACGAAAGG
CCCAGTCTTTCGACTGAGCCTTTCGTTTTATTTGATGCCTGGTCGATTATTTGTATAGTTCATCCATGCC
ATGTGTAATCCCAGCAGCTGTTACAAACTCAAGAAGGACCATGTGATCTCTCTTTTCGTTGGGATCTTTC
GAAAGGGCAGATTGTGTGGACAGGTAATGGTTGTCTGGTAAAAGGACAGGGCCATCGCCAATTGGAGTAT
TTTGTTGATAATGGTCTGCTAGTTGAACGCTTCCATCTTCAATGTTGTGTCTAATTTTGAAGTTAACTTT
GATTCCATTCTTTTGTTTGTCTGCCATGATGTATACATTGTGTGAGTTATAGTTGTATTCCAATTTGTGT
CCAAGAATGTTTCCATCTTCTTTAAAATCAATACCTTTTAACTCGATTCTATTAACAAGGGTATCACCTT
CAAACTTGACTTCAGCACGTGTCTTGTAGTTCCCGTCATCTTTGAAAAATATAGTTCTTTCCTGTACATA
ACCTTCGGGCATGGCACTCTTGAAAAAGTCATGCTGTTTCATATGATCTGGGTATCTCGCAAAGCATTGA
ACACCATAACCGAAAGTAGTGACAAGTGTTGGCCATGGAACAGGTAGTTTTCCAGTAGTGCAAATAAATT
TAAGG
