[The description below was written by a language model from this plasmid's Addgene catalogue record.]
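Description:
pBP-SJM906 is a Level 0 part plasmid from the EcoFlex kit, a MoClo-style (Golden Gate) modular cloning system for synthetic biology in E. coli. It is built on the iGEM pSB1C3 backbone, recorded as about 3.0 kb without insert, and is a high-copy bacterial plasmid selected with chloramphenicol. The chloramphenicol acetyltransferase (CAT) gene carries a silent C435G nucleotide change that removes an internal BsmBI site. This is a typical domestication step: Type IIS enzymes used in hierarchical assembly must cut only at the intended positions, so stray recognition sites in the backbone are eliminated without altering the resistance protein.

The payload is the synthetic SJM906 promoter, stored as a standardised basic part. It is flanked by defined fusion sites, CTAT at the 5′ end and GTAC at the 3′ end. In a MoClo scheme, these four-base overhangs are exposed when the part is released by Type IIS digestion, and they dictate its position and orientation, so the promoter ligates upstream of the next compatible part when a transcription unit is assembled at a higher level. The record does not state the promoter's strength, regulation or sequence origin beyond being synthetic, nor which enzyme releases the part, and the original cloning sites are listed as unknown. No feature table is supplied, so other backbone elements such as the replication origin are not individually documented here.

The plasmid serves as a storage and donor vector rather than an expression construct, providing one option in a promoter collection for combinatorial assembly and tuning of gene expression in E. coli.
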