Addgene plasmid #72970: pBP-SJM906
Purpose: Level 0 - SJM906 promoter (5' CTAT/3' GTAC fusion)
Depositing lab: Paul Freemont. Depositing organization: Imperial College London. Publication: EcoFlex: A Multifunctional MoClo Kit for E. coli Synthetic Biology. Moore SJ, Lai HE, Kelwick RJ, Chee SM, Bell DJ, Polizzi KM, Freemont PS. ACS Synth Biol. 2016 May 2. 10.1021/acssynbio.6b00031 PubMed 27096716.
Backbone
  Vector backbone: pSB1C3
  Backbone manufacturer: iGEM
  Backbone size w/o insert (bp): 3036
  Vector type: Synthetic Biology
Growth in bacteria
  Bacterial resistance: Chloramphenicol, 25 μg/mL
  Growth temperature: 37°C
  Growth strain: JM109
  Copy number: High Copy
Gene/Insert
  Gene/Insert name: SJM906 promoter
  Species: Synthetic
  Mutation: CAT gene - C435G (nucleotide) - silent mutagenesis to remove BsmBI site
  Cloning method: Restriction Enzyme; 5′ cloning site Unknown (unknown if destroyed); 3′ cloning site Unknown (unknown if destroyed)
  Sequencing primers: 5′ VF2 (5' tgccacctgacgtctaagaa 3'); 3′ VR (5' attaccgcctttgagtgagc 3')
Terms and licenses: Academic/Nonprofit Terms; Industry Terms: Not Available to Industry
How to cite: pBP-SJM906 was a gift from Paul Freemont (Addgene plasmid # 72970 ; http://n2t.net/addgene:72970 ; RRID:Addgene_72970)
